>Addgene plasmid #59910 | pX330 p53 | addgene full sequence | sequence record 123311 | Addgene NGS Result
GAGGGCCTATTTCCCATGATTCCTTCATATTTGCATATACGATACAAGGCTGTTAGAGAGATAATTGGAA
TTAATTTGACTGTAAACACAAAGATATTAGTACAAAATACGTGACGTAGAAAGTAATAATTTCTTGGGTA
GTTTGCAGTTTTAAAATTATGTTTTAAAATGGACTATCATATGCTTACCGTAACTTGAAAGTATTTCGAT
TTCTTGGCTTTATATATCTTGTGGAAAGGACGAAACACCGCCTCGAGCTCCCTCTGAGCCGTTTTAGAGC
TAGAAATAGCAAGTTAAAATAAGGCTAGTCCGTTATCAACTTGAAAAAGTGGCACCGAGTCGGTGCTTTT
TTGTTTTAGAGCTAGAAATAGCAAGTTAAAATAAGGCTAGTCCGTTTTTAGCGCGTGCGCCAATTCTGCA
GACAAATGGCTCTAGAGGTACCCGTTACATAACTTACGGTAAATGGCCCGCCTGGCTGACCGCCCAACGA
CCCCCGCCCATTGACGTCAATAGTAACGCCAATAGGGACTTTCCATTGACGTCAATGGGTGGAGTATTTA
CGGTAAACTGCCCACTTGGCAGTACATCAAGTGTATCATATGCCAAGTACGCCCCCTATTGACGTCAATG
ACGGTAAATGGCCCGCCTGGCATTGTGCCCAGTACATGACCTTATGGGACTTTCCTACTTGGCAGTACAT
CTACGTATTAGTCATCGCTATTACCATGGTCGAGGTGAGCCCCACGTTCTGCTTCACTCTCCCCATCTCC
CCCCCCTCCCCACCCCCAATTTTGTATTTATTTATTTTTTAATTATTTTGTGCAGCGATGGGGGCGGGGG
GGGGGGGGGGGCGGGGCGAGGGGCGGGGCGGGGCGAGGCGGAGAGGTGCGGCGGCAGCCAATCAGAGCGG
CGCGCTCCGAAAGTTTCCTTTTATGGCGAGGCGGCGGCGGCGGCGGCCCTATAAAAAGCGAAGCGCGCGG
CGGGCGGGAGTCGCTGCGCGCTGCCTTCGCCCCGTGCCCCGCTCCGCCGCCGCCTCGCGCCGCCCGCCCC
GGCTCTGACTGACCGCGTTACTCCCACAGGTGAGCGGGCGGGACGGCCCTTCTCCTCCGGGCTGTAATTA
GCTGAGCAAGAGGTAAGGGTTTAAGGGATGGTTGGTTGGTGGGGTATTAATGTTTAATTACCTGGAGCAC
CTGCCTGAAATCACTTTTTTTCAGGTTGGACCGGTGCCACCATGGACTATAAGGACCACGACGGAGACTA
CAAGGATCATGATATTGATTACAAAGACGATGACGATAAGATGGCCCCAAAGAAGAAGCGGAAGGTCGGT
ATCCACGGAGTCCCAGCAGCCGACAAGAAGTACAGCATCGGCCTGGACATCGGCACCAACTCTGTGGGCT
GGGCCGTGATCACCGACGAGTACAAGGTGCCCAGCAAGAAATTCAAGGTGCTGGGCAACACCGACCGGCA
CAGCATCAAGAAGAACCTGATCGGAGCCCTGCTGTTCGACAGCGGCGAAACAGCCGAGGCCACCCGGCTG
AAGAGAACCGCCAGAAGAAGATACACCAGACGGAAGAACCGGATCTGCTATCTGCAAGAGATCTTCAGCA
ACGAGATGGCCAAGGTGGACGACAGCTTCTTCCACAGACTGGAAGAGTCCTTCCTGGTGGAAGAGGATAA
GAAGCACGAGCGGCACCCCATCTTCGGCAACATCGTGGACGAGGTGGCCTACCACGAGAAGTACCCCACC
ATCTACCACCTGAGAAAGAAACTGGTGGACAGCACCGACAAGGCCGACCTGCGGCTGATCTATCTGGCCC
TGGCCCACATGATCAAGTTCCGGGGCCACTTCCTGATCGAGGGCGACCTGAACCCCGACAACAGCGACGT
GGACAAGCTGTTCATCCAGCTGGTGCAGACCTACAACCAGCTGTTCGAGGAAAACCCCATCAACGCCAGC
GGCGTGGACGCCAAGGCCATCCTGTCTGCCAGACTGAGCAAGAGCAGACGGCTGGAAAATCTGATCGCCC
AGCTGCCCGGCGAGAAGAAGAATGGCCTGTTCGGAAACCTGATTGCCCTGAGCCTGGGCCTGACCCCCAA
CTTCAAGAGCAACTTCGACCTGGCCGAGGATGCCAAACTGCAGCTGAGCAAGGACACCTACGACGACGAC
CTGGACAACCTGCTGGCCCAGATCGGCGACCAGTACGCCGACCTGTTTCTGGCCGCCAAGAACCTGTCCG
ACGCCATCCTGCTGAGCGACATCCTGAGAGTGAACACCGAGATCACCAAGGCCCCCCTGAGCGCCTCTAT
GATCAAGAGATACGACGAGCACCACCAGGACCTGACCCTGCTGAAAGCTCTCGTGCGGCAGCAGCTGCCT
GAGAAGTACAAAGAGATTTTCTTCGACCAGAGCAAGAACGGCTACGCCGGCTACATTGACGGCGGAGCCA
GCCAGGAAGAGTTCTACAAGTTCATCAAGCCCATCCTGGAAAAGATGGACGGCACCGAGGAACTGCTCGT
GAAGCTGAACAGAGAGGACCTGCTGCGGAAGCAGCGGACCTTCGACAACGGCAGCATCCCCCACCAGATC
CACCTGGGAGAGCTGCACGCCATTCTGCGGCGGCAGGAAGATTTTTACCCATTCCTGAAGGACAACCGGG
AAAAGATCGAGAAGATCCTGACCTTCCGCATCCCCTACTACGTGGGCCCTCTGGCCAGGGGAAACAGCAG
ATTCGCCTGGATGACCAGAAAGAGCGAGGAAACCATCACCCCCTGGAACTTCGAGGAAGTGGTGGACAAG
GGCGCTTCCGCCCAGAGCTTCATCGAGCGGATGACCAACTTCGATAAGAACCTGCCCAACGAGAAGGTGC
TGCCCAAGCACAGCCTGCTGTACGAGTACTTCACCGTGTATAACGAGCTGACCAAAGTGAAATACGTGAC
CGAGGGAATGAGAAAGCCCGCCTTCCTGAGCGGCGAGCAGAAAAAGGCCATCGTGGACCTGCTGTTCAAG
ACCAACCGGAAAGTGACCGTGAAGCAGCTGAAAGAGGACTACTTCAAGAAAATCGAGTGCTTCGACTCCG
TGGAAATCTCCGGCGTGGAAGATCGGTTCAACGCCTCCCTGGGCACATACCACGATCTGCTGAAAATTAT
CAAGGACAAGGACTTCCTGGACAATGAGGAAAACGAGGACATTCTGGAAGATATCGTGCTGACCCTGACA
CTGTTTGAGGACAGAGAGATGATCGAGGAACGGCTGAAAACCTATGCCCACCTGTTCGACGACAAAGTGA
TGAAGCAGCTGAAGCGGCGGAGATACACCGGCTGGGGCAGGCTGAGCCGGAAGCTGATCAACGGCATCCG
GGACAAGCAGTCCGGCAAGACAATCCTGGATTTCCTGAAGTCCGACGGCTTCGCCAACAGAAACTTCATG
CAGCTGATCCACGACGACAGCCTGACCTTTAAAGAGGACATCCAGAAAGCCCAGGTGTCCGGCCAGGGCG
ATAGCCTGCACGAGCACATTGCCAATCTGGCCGGCAGCCCCGCCATTAAGAAGGGCATCCTGCAGACAGT
GAAGGTGGTGGACGAGCTCGTGAAAGTGATGGGCCGGCACAAGCCCGAGAACATCGTGATCGAAATGGCC
AGAGAGAACCAGACCACCCAGAAGGGACAGAAGAACAGCCGCGAGAGAATGAAGCGGATCGAAGAGGGCA
TCAAAGAGCTGGGCAGCCAGATCCTGAAAGAACACCCCGTGGAAAACACCCAGCTGCAGAACGAGAAGCT
GTACCTGTACTACCTGCAGAATGGGCGGGATATGTACGTGGACCAGGAACTGGACATCAACCGGCTGTCC
GACTACGATGTGGACCATATCGTGCCTCAGAGCTTTCTGAAGGACGACTCCATCGACAACAAGGTGCTGA
CCAGAAGCGACAAGAACCGGGGCAAGAGCGACAACGTGCCCTCCGAAGAGGTCGTGAAGAAGATGAAGAA
CTACTGGCGGCAGCTGCTGAACGCCAAGCTGATTACCCAGAGAAAGTTCGACAATCTGACCAAGGCCGAG
AGAGGCGGCCTGAGCGAACTGGATAAGGCCGGCTTCATCAAGAGACAGCTGGTGGAAACCCGGCAGATCA
CAAAGCACGTGGCACAGATCCTGGACTCCCGGATGAACACTAAGTACGACGAGAATGACAAGCTGATCCG
GGAAGTGAAAGTGATCACCCTGAAGTCCAAGCTGGTGTCCGATTTCCGGAAGGATTTCCAGTTTTACAAA
GTGCGCGAGATCAACAACTACCACCACGCCCACGACGCCTACCTGAACGCCGTCGTGGGAACCGCCCTGA
TCAAAAAGTACCCTAAGCTGGAAAGCGAGTTCGTGTACGGCGACTACAAGGTGTACGACGTGCGGAAGAT
GATCGCCAAGAGCGAGCAGGAAATCGGCAAGGCTACCGCCAAGTACTTCTTCTACAGCAACATCATGAAC
TTTTTCAAGACCGAGATTACCCTGGCCAACGGCGAGATCCGGAAGCGGCCTCTGATCGAGACAAACGGCG
AAACCGGGGAGATCGTGTGGGATAAGGGCCGGGATTTTGCCACCGTGCGGAAAGTGCTGAGCATGCCCCA
AGTGAATATCGTGAAAAAGACCGAGGTGCAGACAGGCGGCTTCAGCAAAGAGTCTATCCTGCCCAAGAGG
AACAGCGATAAGCTGATCGCCAGAAAGAAGGACTGGGACCCTAAGAAGTACGGCGGCTTCGACAGCCCCA
CCGTGGCCTATTCTGTGCTGGTGGTGGCCAAAGTGGAAAAGGGCAAGTCCAAGAAACTGAAGAGTGTGAA
AGAGCTGCTGGGGATCACCATCATGGAAAGAAGCAGCTTCGAGAAGAATCCCATCGACTTTCTGGAAGCC
AAGGGCTACAAAGAAGTGAAAAAGGACCTGATCATCAAGCTGCCTAAGTACTCCCTGTTCGAGCTGGAAA
ACGGCCGGAAGAGAATGCTGGCCTCTGCCGGCGAACTGCAGAAGGGAAACGAACTGGCCCTGCCCTCCAA
ATATGTGAACTTCCTGTACCTGGCCAGCCACTATGAGAAGCTGAAGGGCTCCCCCGAGGATAATGAGCAG
AAACAGCTGTTTGTGGAACAGCACAAGCACTACCTGGACGAGATCATCGAGCAGATCAGCGAGTTCTCCA
AGAGAGTGATCCTGGCCGACGCTAATCTGGACAAAGTGCTGTCCGCCTACAACAAGCACCGGGATAAGCC
CATCAGAGAGCAGGCCGAGAATATCATCCACCTGTTTACCCTGACCAATCTGGGAGCCCCTGCCGCCTTC
AAGTACTTTGACACCACCATCGACCGGAAGAGGTACACCAGCACCAAAGAGGTGCTGGACGCCACCCTGA
TCCACCAGAGCATCACCGGCCTGTACGAGACACGGATCGACCTGTCTCAGCTGGGAGGCGACAAAAGGCC
GGCGGCCACGAAAAAGGCCGGCCAGGCAAAAAAGAAAAAGTAAGAATTCCTAGAGCTCGCTGATCAGCCT
CGACTGTGCCTTCTAGTTGCCAGCCATCTGTTGTTTGCCCCTCCCCCGTGCCTTCCTTGACCCTGGAAGG
TGCCACTCCCACTGTCCTTTCCTAATAAAATGAGGAAATTGCATCGCATTGTCTGAGTAGGTGTCATTCT
ATTCTGGGGGGTGGGGTGGGGCAGGACAGCAAGGGGGAGGATTGGGAAGAGAATAGCAGGCATGCTGGGG
AGCGGCCGCAGGAACCCCTAGTGATGGAGTTGGCCACTCCCTCTCTGCGCGCTCGCTCGCTCACTGAGGC
CGGGCGACCAAAGGTCGCCCGACGCCCGGGCTTTGCCCGGGCGGCCTCAGTGAGCGAGCGAGCGCGCAGC
TGCCTGCAGGGGCGCCTGATGCGGTATTTTCTCCTTACGCATCTGTGCGGTATTTCACACCGCATA
[95 nt withheld, positions 5947-6041]
T
[46 nt withheld, positions 6043-6088]
C
[141 nt withheld, positions 6090-6230]
CCTTTGACGTTGGAGTCCACGTTCTTT
[37 nt withheld, positions 6258-6294]
ACTCTATCTCGGGCTATTCTTTTGATTTATAAGGGATTTTGCCGATTTCGGTCTATTGGTTAAAAAATGA
GCTGATTTAACAAAAATTTAACGCGAATTTTAACAAAATATTAACGTTTACAATTTTATGGTGCACTCTC
AGTACAATCTGCTCTGATGCCGCATAGTTAAGCCAGCCCCGACACCCGCCAACACCCGCTGACGCGCCCT
GACGGGCTTGTCTGCTCCCGGCATCCGCTTACAGACAAGCTGTGACCGTCTCCGGGAGCTGCATGTGTCA
GAGGTTTTCACCGTCATCACCGAAACGCGCGAGACGAAAGGGCCTCGTGATACGCCTATTTTTATAGGTT
AATGTCATGATAATAATGGTTTCTTAGACGTCAGGTGGCACTTTTCGGGGAAATGTGCGCGGAACCCCTA
TTTGTTTATTTTTCTAAATACATTCAAATATGTATCCGCTCATGAGACAATAACCCTGATAAATGCTTCA
ATAATATTGAAAAAGGAAGAGTATGAGTATTCAACATTTCCGTGTCGCCCTTATTCCCTTTTTTGCGGCA
TTTTGCCTTCCTGTTTTTGCTCACCCAGAAACGCTGGTGAAAGTAAAAGATGCTGAAGATCAGTTGGGTG
CACGAGTGGGTTACATCGAACTGGATCTCAACAGCGGTAAGATCCTTGAGAGTTTTCGCCCCGAAGAACG
TTTTCCAATGATGAGCACTTTTAAAGTTCTGCTATGTGGCGCGGTATTATCCCGTATTGACGCCGGGCAA
GAGCAACTCGGTCGCCGCATACACTATTCTCAGAATGACTTGGTTGAGTACTCACCAGTCACAGAAAAGC
ATCTTACGGATGGCATGACAGTAAGAGAATTATGCAGTGCTGCCATAACCATGAGTGATAACACTGCGGC
CAACTTACTTCTGACAACGATCGGAGGACCGAAGGAGCTAACCGCTTTTTTGCACAACATGGGGGATCAT
GTAACTCGCCTTGATCGTTGGGAACCGGAGCTGAATGAAGCCATACCAAACGACGAGCGTGACACCACGA
TGCCTGTAGCAATGGCAACAACGTTGCGCAAACTATTAACTGGCGAACTACTTACTCTAGCTTCCCGGCA
ACAATTAATAGACTGGATGGAGGCGGATAAAGTTGCAGGACCACTTCTGCGCTCGGCCCTTCCGGCTGGC
TGGTTTATTGCTGATAAATCTGGAGCCGGTGAGCGTGGAAGCCGCGGTATCATTGCAGCACTGGGGCCAG
ATGGTAAGCCCTCCCGTATCGTAGTTATCTACACGACGGGGAGTCAGGCAACTATGGATGAACGAAATAG
ACAGATCGCTGAGATAGGTGCCTCACTGATTAAGCATTGGTAACTGTCAGACCAAGTTTACTCATATATA
CTTTAGATTGATTTAAAACTTCATTTTTAATTTAAAAGGATCTAGGTGAAGATCCTTTTTGATAATCTCA
TGACCAAAATCCCTTAACGTGAGTTTTCGTTCCACTGAGCGTCAGACCCCGTAGAAAAGATCAAAGGATC
TTCTTGAGATCCTTTTTTTCTGCGCGTAATCTGCTGCTTGCAAACAAAAAAACCACCGCTACCAGCGGTG
GTTTGTTTGCCGGATCAAGAGCTACCAACTCTTTTTCCGAAGGTAACTGGCTTCAGCAGAGCGCAGATAC
CAAATACTGTTCTTCTAGTGTAGCCGTAGTTAGGCCACCACTTCAAGAACTCTGTAGCACCGCCTACATA
CCTCGCTCTGCTAATCCTGTTACCAGTGGCTGCTGCCAGTGGCGATAAGTCGTGTCTTACCGGGTTGGAC
TCAAGACGATAGTTACCGGATAAGGCGCAGCGGTCGGGCTGAACGGGGGGTTCGTGCACACAGCCCAGCT
TGGAGCGAACGACCTACACCGAACTGAGATACCTACAGCGTGAGCTATGAGAAAGCGCCACGCTTCCCGA
AGGGAGAAAGGCGGACAGGTATCCGGTAAGCGGCAGGGTCGGAACAGGAGAGCGCACGAGGGAGCTTCCA
GGGGGAAACGCCTGGTATCTTTATAGTCCTGTCGGGTTTCGCCACCTCTGACTTGAGCGTCGATTTTTGT
GATGCTCGTCAGGGGGGCGGAGCCTATGGAAAAACGCCAGCAACGCGGCCTTTTTACGGTTCCTGGCCTT
TTGCTGGCCTTTTGCTCACATGT
Features (pLannotate 1.2.2; 18 found; start..end, strand, type, name):
      1..241     +  promoter       U6 promoter: RNA polymerase III promoter for human U6 snRNA
    271..346     +  misc_RNA       gRNA scaffold: guide RNA scaffold for the Streptococcus pyogenes CRISPR/Cas9 system
    353..396     +  misc_RNA       gRNA scaffold (fragment): guide RNA scaffold for the Streptococcus pyogenes CRISPR/Cas9 system
    443..728     +  enhancer       CMV enhancer: human cytomegalovirus immediate early enhancer; contains an 18-bp deletion relative to the standard CMV enhancer
    730..986     +  promoter       chicken β-actin promoter: contains a 21-bp deletion relative to the standard chicken β-actin promoter
    987..1214    +  intron         hybrid intron: hybrid between chicken β-actin (CBA) and minute virus of mice (MMV) introns (Gray et al., 2011)
   1352..2953    +  CDS            Cas9(N): N-terminal portion of Streptococcus pyogenes Cas9 (Zetsche et al., 2015)
   2954..5452    +  CDS            Cas9(C): C-terminal portion of Streptococcus pyogenes Cas9 (Zetsche et al., 2015)
   5453..5500    +  CDS            nucleoplasmin NLS: bipartite nuclear localization signal from nucleoplasmin
   5534..5645    +  polyA_signal   bGH poly(A) signal: bovine growth hormone polyadenylation signal
   5750..5890    +  repeat_region  AAV2 ITR: inverted terminal repeat of adeno-associated virus serotype 2 inverted
   5895..5946    -  misc_feature   bom (fragment): basis of mobility region from pBR322
   5965..6420    +  rep_origin     f1 ori (sequence partly withheld): f1 bacteriophage origin of replication; arrow indicates direction of (+) strand synthesis
   6421..6470    -  misc_feature   bom (fragment): basis of mobility region from pBR322
   6572..6607    -  CDS            rop (fragment): Rop protein, which maintains plasmids at low copy number; rop
   6702..6806    +  promoter       AmpR promoter: bla
   6807..7667    +  CDS            AmpR: β-lactamase; bla; confers resistance to ampicillin, carbenicillin, and related antibiotics
   7838..8426    +  rep_origin     ori: high-copy-number ColE1/pMB1/pBR322/pUC origin of replication
