[The description below was written by a language model from this plasmid's Addgene catalogue record and pLannotate feature annotations shown in this document.]
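Description:
pX330 p53 is a mammalian CRISPR expression plasmid built on the pX330 backbone. From a single vector it delivers both Streptococcus pyogenes Cas9 and a single guide RNA directed against mouse Trp53 (p53). It is propagated in bacteria through a high-copy ColE1/pUC-type origin and selected with ampicillin via the β-lactamase gene. An f1 phage origin is also present, along with small fragments annotated as bom and rop. A single AAV2 inverted terminal repeat is annotated downstream of the Cas9 cassette. With only one ITR detected, the record does not indicate that the plasmid is meant for AAV packaging.

The guide cassette uses the human U6 RNA polymerase III promoter. The p53-targeting spacer was cloned between BbsI sites that were destroyed in the process, and it sits in the short gap between the promoter and the S. pyogenes gRNA scaffold. A partial second scaffold fragment is annotated immediately after the first. Cas9 is driven by the CBh promoter, which appears in the feature table as a CMV enhancer, a chicken β-actin promoter and a hybrid CBA/MVM intron. The coding sequence is annotated as contiguous N- and C-terminal portions that together form full-length Cas9. It is followed by a C-terminal nucleoplasmin nuclear localization signal and a bovine growth hormone polyadenylation signal. Any N-terminal tag or localization signal upstream of Cas9 is not annotated.

The sequenced record is 8,487 nt, slightly shorter than the catalogue total of about 8,520 bp. The stated purpose is editing mouse p53, and the associated work concerns direct CRISPR-mediated mutation of cancer genes in the mouse liver.
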