Addgene plasmid #59910: pX330 p53
Purpose: pX330 backbone expressing sgRNA targeting p53 to edit mouse p53. Expresses Cas9 from CBh promoter
Depositing lab: Tyler Jacks. Depositing organization: Massachusetts Institute of Technology. Publication: CRISPR-mediated direct mutation of cancer genes in the mouse liver. Xue W, Chen S, Yin H, Tammela T, Papagiannakopoulos T, Joshi NS, Cai W, Yang G, Bronson R, Crowley DG, Zhang F, Anderson DG, Sharp PA, Jacks T. Nature. 2014 Aug 6. doi: 10.1038/nature13589. PubMed 25119044.
Backbone
  Vector backbone: pX330
  Backbone manufacturer: Feng Zhang lab (Addgene plasmid # 42230)
  Backbone size w/o insert (bp): 8500
  Total vector size (bp): 8520
  Vector type: Mammalian Expression, CRISPR
Growth in bacteria
  Bacterial resistance: Ampicillin, 100 μg/mL
  Growth temperature: 37°C
  Growth strain: Stbl3
  Copy number: Unknown
Gene/Insert
  Gene/Insert name: sgRNA targeting p53
  Species: M. musculus (mouse)
  Entrez Gene: Trp53 (a.k.a. Tp53, bbl, bfy, bhy, p44, p53)
  Promoter: U6
  Cloning method: Restriction Enzyme; 5′ cloning site BbsI (destroyed during cloning); 3′ cloning site BbsI (destroyed during cloning)
  Sequencing primers: 5′ hU6-F
Terms and licenses: Academic/Nonprofit Terms; Industry Terms: Not Available to Industry
How to cite: pX330 p53 was a gift from Tyler Jacks (Addgene plasmid # 59910 ; http://n2t.net/addgene:59910 ; RRID:Addgene_59910)
