>Addgene plasmid #59910 | pX330 p53 | addgene partial sequence | sequence record 106651 | pCBhProF2 5'-agggtttaagggatggttgg-3'
TTTAATTACCTGGAGCACCTGCCTGAAATCACTTTTTTTCAGGTTGGACCGGTGCCACCATGGACTATAA
GGACCACGACGGAGACTACAAGGATCATGATATTGATTACAAAGACGATGACGATAAGATGGCCCCAAAG
AAGAAGCGGAAGGTCGGTATCCACGGAGTCCCAGCAGCCGACAAGAAGTACAGCATCGGCCTGGACATCG
GCACCAACTCTGTGGGCTGGGCCGTGATCACCGACGAGTACAAGGTGCCCAGCAAGAAATTCAAGGTGCT
GGGCAACACCGACCGGCACAGCATCAAGAAGAACCTGATCGGAGCCCTGCTGTTCGACAGCGGCGAAACA
GCCGAGGCCACCCGGCTGAAGAGAACCGCCAGAAGAAGATACACCAGACGGAAGAACCGGATCTGCTATC
TGCAAGAGATCTTCAGCAACGAGATGGCCAAGGTGGACGACAGCTTCTTCCACAGACTGGAAGAGTCCTT
CCTGGTGGAAGAGGATAAGAAGCACGAGCGGCACCCCATCTTCGGCAACATCGTGGACGAGGTGGCCTAC
CACGAGAAGTACCCCACCATCTACCACCTGAGAAAGAAACTGGTGGACAGCACCGACAAGGCCGACCTGC
GGCTGATCTATCTGGCCCTGGCCCACATGATCAAGTTCCGGGGCCACTTCCTGATCGAGGGCGACCTGAA
CCCCGACAACAGCGACGTGGACAAGCTGTTCATCCAGCTGGTGCAGACCTACAACCAGCTGTTCGAGGAA
AACCCCATCAACGCCAGCGGCGTGGACGCCAAGGCCATCCTGTCTGCCAGACTGAGCAAGAGCAGACGGC
TGGAAAATCTGATCGCCCAGCTGCCCGGCGAGAAGAAGAATGGCCTGTTCGGAAACCTGATTGCCCTGAG
CCTGGGCCTGACCC
