>Addgene plasmid #59910 | pX330 p53 | addgene partial sequence | sequence record 106652 | BGH-rev 5'-TAGAAGGCACAGTCGAGG-3'
GAATTCTTACTTTTTCTTTTTTGCCTGGCCGGCCTTTTTCGTGGCCGCCGGCCTTTTGTCGCCTCCCAGC
TGAGACAGGTCGATCCGTGTCTCGTACAGGCCGGTGATGCTCTGGTGGATCAGGGTGGCGTCCAGCACCT
CTTTGGTGCTGGTGTACCTCTTCCGGTCGATGGTGGTGTCAAAGTACTTGAAGGCGGCAGGGGCTCCCAG
ATTGGTCAGGGTAAACAGGTGGATGATATTCTCGGCCTGCTCTCTGATGGGCTTATCCCGGTGCTTGTTG
TAGGCGGACAGCACTTTGTCCAGATTAGCGTCGGCCAGGATCACTCTCTTGGAGAACTCGCTGATCTGCT
CGATGATCTCGTCCAGGTAGTGCTTGTGCTGTTCCACAAACAGCTGTTTCTGCTCATTATCCTCGGGGGA
GCCCTTCAGCTTCTCATAGTGGCTGGCCAGGTACAGGAAGTTCACATATTTGGAGGGCAGGGCCAGTTCG
TTTCCCTTCTGCAGTTCGCCGGCAGAGGCCAGCATTCTCTTCCGGCCGTTTTCCAGCTCGAACAGGGAGT
ACTTAGGCAGCTTGATGATCAGGTCCTTTTTCACTTCTTTGTAGCCCTTGGCTTCCAGAAAGTCGATGGG
ATTCTTCTCGAAGCTGCTTCTTTCCATGATGGTGATCCCCAGCAGCTCTTTCACACTCT
