>Addgene plasmid #59910 | pX330 p53 | addgene partial sequence | sequence record 107158 | pBR322ori-F 5'-GGGAAACGCCTGGTATCTTT-3'
CCTCTGACTTGAGCGTCGATTTTTGTGATGCTCGTCAGGGGGGCGGAGCCTATGGAAAAACGCCAGCAAC
GCGGCCTTTTTACGGTTCCTGGCCTTTTGCTGGCCTTTTGCTCACATGTGAGGGCCTATTTCCCATGATT
CCTTCATATTTGCATATACGATACAAGGCTGTTAGAGAGATAATTGGAATTAATTTGACTGTAAACACAA
AGATATTAGTACAAAATACGTGACGTAGAAAGTAATAATTTCTTGGGTAGTTTGCAGTTTTAAAATTATG
TTTTAAAATGGACTATCATATGCTTACCGTAACTTGAAAGTATTTCGATTTCTTGGCTTTATATATCTTG
TGGAAAGGACGAAACACCGCCTCGAGCTCCCTCTGAGCCGTTTTAGAGCTAGAAATAGCAAGTTAAAATA
AGGCTAGTCCGTTATCAACTTGAAAAAGTGGCACCGAGTCGGTGCTTTTTTGTTTTAGAGCTAGAAATAG
CAAGTTAAAATAAGGCTAGTCCGTTTTTAGCGCGTGCGCCAATTCTGCAGACAAATGGCTCTAGAGGTAC
CCGTTACATAACTTACGGTAAATGGCCCGCCTGGCTGACCGCCCAACGACCCCCGCCCATTGACGTCAAT
AGTAACGCCAATAGGGACTTTCCATTGACGTCAATGGGTGGAGTATTTACGGTAAACTGCCCACTTGGCA
GTACATCAAGTGTATCATATGCCAAGTACGCCCCCTATTGACGTCAATGACGGTAAATGGCCCGCCTGGC
ATTGTGCCCAGTACATGACCTTATGGGACTTTCCTACTTGGCAGTACATCTACGTATTAGTCATCGCTAT
TACCATGGTCGAGGTGAGCCCCACGTTCTGCTTCACTCTCCCCATCTCCCCCCCCTCCCCACCCCCAATT
TTGTATTTATTTATTTTTTAATTATTTTGTGCAGCGATGGGGGCGGGGG
